Addgene plasmid #99815: pHI-Sm-ect2
Purpose: Expresses S. mansoni ect2
Depositing lab: Phillip Newmark.
Backbone
  Vector backbone: pJC53.2
  Vector type: Bacterial Expression
Growth in bacteria
  Bacterial resistance: Kanamycin, 50 μg/mL
  Growth temperature: 37°C
  Growth strain: DH5alpha
  Copy number: Unknown
Gene/Insert
  Gene/Insert name: ect2
  Cloning method: Restriction Enzyme; 5′ cloning site unknown (unknown if destroyed); 3′ cloning site unknown (unknown if destroyed)
Terms and licenses: Academic/Nonprofit Terms; Industry Terms: Not Available to Industry
Depositor comments: Addgene Note: These plasmids were generated for in vitro transcription and may not be suitable for overexpression studies. The inserts were amplified from cDNA and may differ from NCBI reference sequences.
How to cite: pHI-Sm-ect2 was a gift from Phillip Newmark (Addgene plasmid # 99815)
