[The description below was written by a language model from this plasmid's Addgene catalogue record and pLannotate feature annotations shown in this document.]
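Description:
pHI-Sm-ect2 is a small (about 3.8 kb) bacterial plasmid built on the pJC53.2 backbone that carries a cDNA-derived fragment of the Schistosoma mansoni ect2 gene. Although it is catalogued as a bacterial expression vector, the depositor notes make clear that the plasmid was generated as a template for in vitro transcription and may not be suitable for overexpression. They also note that the insert was amplified from cDNA and may differ from reference sequences. The plasmid is propagated in E. coli from a high-copy ColE1/pUC-type origin. The listed selection is kanamycin, conferred by the neo (nptII) gene. The feature table also shows an intact β-lactamase (AmpR) coding sequence downstream of neo, along with fragments of an M13 origin and of the Tn5 transposase, which are probably remnants of how the backbone was assembled.

The insert itself is not annotated, but an unannotated gap of roughly 600 bp lies between two converging sets of phage promoters, which is presumably where the ect2 fragment sits. The cloning sites are recorded as unknown. On one side are T7 and SP6 promoters facing inward, and on the other are T7 and T3 promoters in the opposite orientation. The whole unit is bracketed by T7 terminators. With this arrangement, SP6 or T3 polymerase can make strand-specific transcripts, such as riboprobes for in situ hybridization. T7 polymerase transcribes both strands, which can anneal into double-stranded RNA for RNA interference. The record does not name a specific application beyond in vitro transcription, and it does not state how much of the ect2 coding sequence is included.
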