Features (pLannotate 1.2.2; 12 found; start..end, strand, type, name):
      1..48      -  terminator     T7 terminator: transcription terminator for bacteriophage T7 RNA polymerase
     62..80      +  promoter       T7 promoter: promoter for bacteriophage T7 RNA polymerase
     84..102     +  promoter       SP6 promoter: promoter for bacteriophage SP6 RNA polymerase
    720..738     -  promoter       T3 promoter: promoter for bacteriophage T3 RNA polymerase
    742..760     -  promoter       T7 promoter: promoter for bacteriophage T7 RNA polymerase
    774..821     +  terminator     T7 terminator: transcription terminator for bacteriophage T7 RNA polymerase
    828..894     +  rep_origin     M13 ori (fragment): M13 bacteriophage origin of replication; arrow indicates direction of (+) strand synthesis
    897..1196    +  CDS            tnpA (fragment): TN5P_ECOLX - Also known as tnp. Experimental evidence at protein level: Swiss-Prot protein existence level 1. Mediates transposition of transposon Tn5 by a 'cut and paste' mechanism. First, the monomeric transposase binds the 19 bp inverted DNA repeats flanking the transposon. Then, dimerization of the DNA- bound transposase creates a synaptic DNA complex. After nicking of the first DNA strand, excision of the transposon proceeds through a series of intermediates. The transposase then mediates the insertion of the transposon at a new site by strand transfer. The activity of the wild- type tran
   1228..2019    +  CDS            neo: KKA2_KLEPN - Also known as kan, nptII. Experimental evidence at protein level: Swiss-Prot protein existence level 1. Resistance to kanamycin, neomycin, paromomycin, ribostamycin, butirosin and gentamicin B. From Klebsiella pneumoniae.
   2023..2039    +  promoter       AmpR promoter (fragment): bla
   2040..2900    +  CDS            AmpR: β-lactamase; bla; confers resistance to ampicillin, carbenicillin, and related antibiotics
   3071..3659    +  rep_origin     ori: high-copy-number ColE1/pMB1/pBR322/pUC origin of replication
>Addgene plasmid #99815 | pHI-Sm-ect2 | addgene full sequence | sequence record 194860 | Addgene NGS Result
CAAAAAACCCCTCAAGACCCGTTTAGAGGCCCCAAGGGGTTATGCTAGGCGCGCCGGATCCTAATACGAC
TCACTATAGGGAGATTTAGGTGACACTATAGAAGTGACCTTTCTGGCCGTCAAAGTTTACCAGCTTTACT
AGTTCGTCCAGTCCAACGACTCCCTTCTATCTCACTTTTAATGGATGGCATTGCCAAATTCACACCTCAA
TCACATCCAGATTATAACGCAGTTAAAGAGTTTGCCAAAGGAATCAACGAGCTACTGGCTAAAATAAATG
ATCGATTAAGGAAAAATGAAGAACGCCTGTCTTTATTGTCTTTATATCATGAAATTAGTGGTGCTCCGCC
TGAGATGTTATCTTCCTCTAGAAGTCTGGTGGCAAAACTTAACGTTTTTGAATTGGGAGTAAGCGCTTCT
GGAAATACAACTTGCGAACCTGTGACGCTTTTCTTACTATCTGATAGCTTGGAAGTAGCTCGTCCTCGTA
AACGATTTACTGGTGAACCTCTTGCACACGCTATTCGAGCCGCGTTAGCTGCAGTACAAGGTGAGGGGTC
TGAACACAACTTTGACGGTAATCATGATCAAACTTCAATTAACGGTGGCGATTCTTCATCGAATCCGTCA
ACAAATACTGCTTTAAGTGGGGTTTCTGTTTCTCGGACTGGTTCAGGTGCATCTGGGACAAGTGTGGTGA
ACCTCGGTCTTAAGGTCTCCCTTTAGTGAGGGTTAATTCTCCCTATAGTGAGTCGTATTAGGATCCGGCG
CGCCTAGCATAACCCCTTGGGGCCTCTAAACGGGTCTTGAGGGGTTTTTTGACGCGTCGATTTCGGCCTA
TTGGTTAAAAAATGAGCTGATTTAACAAAAATTTAACGCGAATTTTAACAAAATTCAGGGCGCAAGGGCT
GCTAAAGGAAGCGGAACACGTAGAAAGCCAGTCCGCAGAAACGGTGCTGACCCCGGATGAATGTCAGCTA
CTGGGCTATCTGGACAAGGGAAAACGCAAGCGCAAAGAGAAAGCAGGTAGCTTGCAGTGGGCTTACATGG
CGATAGCTAGACTGGGCGGTTTTATGGACAGCAAGCGAACCGGAATTGCCAGCTGGGGCGCCCTCTGGTA
AGGTTGGGAAGCCCTGCAAAGTAAACTGGATGGCTTTCTTGCCGCCAATGATCTGATGGCGCAGGGGATC
AAGATCTGATCAAGAGACAGGATGAGGATCGTTTCGCATGATTGAACAAGATGGATTGCACGCAGGTTCT
CCGGCCGCTTGGGTGGAGAGGCTATTCGGCTATGACTGGGCACAACAGACAATCGGCTGCTCTGATGCCG
CCGTGTTCCGGCTGTCAGCGCAGGGGCGCCCGGTTCTTTTTGTCAAGACCGACCTGTCCGGTGCCCTGAA
TGAACTGCAGGACGAGGCAGCGCGGCTATCGTGGCTGGCCACGACGGGCGTTCCTTGCGCAGCTGTGCTC
GACGTTGTCACTGAAGCGGGAAGGGACTGGCTGCTATTGGGCGAAGTGCCGGGGCAGGATCTCCTGTCAT
CCCACCTTGCTCCTGCCGAGAAAGTATCCATCATGGCTGATGCAATGCGGCGGCTGCATACGCTTGATCC
GGCTACCTGCCCATTCGACCACCAAGCGAAACATCGCATCGAGCGAGCACGTACTCGGATGGAAGCCGGT
CTTGTCGATCAGGATGATCTGGACGAAGAGCATCAGGGGCTCGCGCCAGCCGAACTGTTCGCCAGGCTCA
AGGCGCGCATGCCCGACGGCGAGGATCTCGTCGTGACCCATGGCGATGCCTGCTTGCCGAATATCATGGT
GGAAAATGGCCGCTTTTCTGGATTCATCGACTGTGGCCGGCTGGGTGTGGCGGACCGCTATCAGGACATA
GCGTTGGCTACCCGTGATATTGCTGAAGAGCTTGGCGGCGAATGGGCTGACCGCTTCCTCGTGCTTTACG
GTATCGCCGCTCCCGATTCGCAGCGCATCGCCTTCTATCGCCTTCTTGACGAGTTCTTCTGAATTGAAAA
AGGAAGAGTATGAGTATTCAACATTTCCGTGTCGCCCTTATTCCCTTTTTTGCGGCATTTTGCCTTCCTG
TTTTTGCTCACCCAGAAACGCTGGTGAAAGTAAAAGATGCTGAAGATCAGTTGGGTGCACGAGTGGGTTA
CATCGAACTGGATCTCAACAGCGGTAAGATCCTTGAGAGTTTTCGCCCCGAAGAACGTTTTCCAATGATG
AGCACTTTTAAAGTTCTGCTATGTGGCGCGGTATTATCCCGTATTGACGCCGGGCAAGAGCAACTCGGTC
GCCGCATACACTATTCTCAGAATGACTTGGTTGAGTACTCACCAGTCACAGAAAAGCATCTTACGGATGG
CATGACAGTAAGAGAATTATGCAGTGCTGCCATAACCATGAGTGATAACACTGCGGCCAACTTACTTCTG
ACAACGATCGGAGGACCGAAGGAGCTAACCGCTTTTTTGCACAACATGGGGGATCATGTAACTCGCCTTG
ATCGTTGGGAACCGGAGCTGAATGAAGCCATACCAAACGACGAGCGTGACACCACGATGCCTGTAGCAAT
GGCAACAACGTTGCGCAAACTATTAACTGGCGAACTACTTACTCTAGCTTCCCGGCAACAATTAATAGAC
TGGATGGAGGCGGATAAAGTTGCAGGACCACTTCTGCGCTCGGCCCTTCCGGCTGGCTGGTTTATTGCTG
ATAAATCTGGAGCCGGTGAGCGTGGGTCTCGCGGTATCATTGCAGCACTGGGGCCAGATGGTAAGCCCTC
CCGTATCGTAGTTATCTACACGACGGGGAGCCAGGCAACTATGGATGAACGAAATAGACAGATCGCTGAG
ATAGGTGCCTCACTGATTAAGCATTGGTAACTGTCAGACCAAGTTTACTCATATATACTTTAGATTGATT
TAAAACTTCATTTTTAATTTAAAAGGATCTAGGTGAAGATCCTTTTTGATAATCTCATGACCAAAATCCC
TTAACGTGAGTTTTCGTTCCACTGAGCGTCAGACCCCGTAGAAAAGATCAAAGGATCTTCTTGAGATCCT
TTTTTTCTGCGCGTAATCTGCTGCTTGCAAACAAAAAAACCACCGCTACCAGCGGTGGTTTGTTTGCCGG
ATCAAGAGCTACCAACTCTTTTTCCGAAGGTAACTGGCTTCAGCAGAGCGCAGATACCAAATACTGTTCT
TCTAGTGTAGCCGTAGTTAGGCCACCACTTCAAGAACTCTGTAGCACCGCCTACATACCTCGCTCTGCTA
ATCCTGTTACCAGTGGCTGCTGCCAGTGGCGATAAGTCGTGTCTTACCGGGTTGGACTCAAGACGATAGT
TACCGGATAAGGCGCAGCGGTCGGGCTGAACGGGGGGTTCGTGCACACAGCCCAGCTTGGAGCGAACGAC
CTACACCGAACTGAGATACCTACAGCGTGAGCTATGAGAAAGCGCCACGCTTCCCGAAGGGAGAAAGGCG
GACAGGTATCCGGTAAGCGGCAGGGTCGGAACAGGAGAGCGCACGAGGGAGCTTCCAGGGGGAAACGCCT
GGTATCTTTATAGTCCTGTCGGGTTTCGCCACCTCTGACTTGAGCGTCGATTTTTGTGATGCTCGTCAGG
GGGGCGGAGCCTATGGAAAAACGCCAGCAACGCGGCCTTTTTACGGTTCCTGGCCTTTTGCTGGCCTTTT
GCTCACATGTTCTTTCCTGCGTTATCCCCTGATTCTGTGGATAACCGTATTACCGCCTTTGAGTGAGCTG
ATACCGCTCGCCGCAGCCGAACGACCGAGCGCAGCGAGTCAGTGAGCGAGGAAGCACGCGT
